>Addgene plasmid #170930 | EF1A_Hygro_P2A_RUNX1_S67R_Barcode | addgene full sequence | sequence record 336432 | Addgene NGS Result
GACGGGCTTGTTAAACAGTGAACCGCCCGCCCCACGACCGCAGCGCCCGACCGAAAGGAGCGCACGACCC
CATGCATCGAACAAAAGAAAAGGGGGGACTGGAAGGGCTAATTCACTCCCAACGAAGACAAGATATCATA
ACTTCGTATAGCATACATTATACGAAGTTATCGTCTAGCTGGTCCGGACTGTACTGGGTCTCTATGGTTA
GACCAGATCTGAGCCTGGGAGCTCTCTGGCTAACTAGGGAACCCACTGCTTAAGCCTCAATAAAGCTTGC
CTTGAGTGCTTCAAGTAGTGTGTGCCCGTCTGTTGTGTGACTCTGGTAACTAGAGATCCCTCAGACCCTT
TTAGTCAGTGTGGAAAATCTCTAGCAGGGCCCGTTTAAACCCGCTGATCAGCCTCGACTGTGCCTTCTAG
TTGCCAGCCATCTGTTGTTTGCCCCTCCCCCGTGCCTTCCTTGACCCTGGAAGGTGCCACTCCCACTGTC
CTTTCCTAATAAAATGAGGAAATTGCATCGCATTGTCTGAGTAGGTGTCATTCTATTCTGGGGGGTGGGG
TGGGGCAGGACAGCAAGGGGGAGGATTGGGAAGACAATAGCAGGCATGCTGGGGATGCGGTGGGCTCTAT
GGCTTCTGAGGCGGAAAGAACCAGCTGGGGCTCTAGGGGGTATCCCC
[124 nt withheld, positions 678-801]
C
[91 nt withheld, positions 803-893]
A
[49 nt withheld, positions 895-943]
CCTTTGACGTTGGAGTCCACGTTCTTT
[37 nt withheld, positions 971-1007]
ACCCTATCTCGGTCTATTCTTTTGATTTATAAGGGATTTTGCCGATTTCGGCCTATTGGTTAAAAAATGA
GCTGATTTAACAAAAATTTAACGCGAATTAATTCTGTGGAATGTGTGTCAGTTAGGGTGTGGAAAGTCCC
CAGGCTCCCCAGCAGGCAGAAGTATGCAAAGCATGCATCTCAATTAGTCAGCAACCAGGTGTGGAAAGTC
CCCAGGCTCCCCAGCAGGCAGAAGTATGCAAAGCATGCATCTCAATTAGTCAGCAACCATAGTCCCGCCC
CTAACTCCGCCCATCCCGCCCCTAACTCCGCCCAGTTCCGCCCATTCTCCGCCCCATGGCTGACTAATTT
TTTTTATTTATGCAGAGGCCGAGGCCGCCTCTGCCTCTGAGCTATTCCAGAAGTAGTGAGGAGGCTTTTT
TGGAGGCCTAGGCTTTTGCAAAAAGCTCCCGGGAGCTTGTATATCCATTTTCGGATCTGATCAGCACGTG
TTGACAATTAATCATCGGCATAGTATATCGGCATAGTATAATACGACAAGGTGAGGAACTAAACCATGGC
CAAGTTGACCAGTGCCGTTCCGGTGCTCACCGCGCGCGACGTCGCCGGAGCGGTCGAGTTCTGGACCGAC
CGGCTCGGGTTCTCCCGGGACTTCGTGGAGGACGACTTCGCCGGTGTGGTCCGGGACGACGTGACCCTGT
TCATCAGCGCGGTCCAGGACCAGGTGGTGCCGGACAACACCCTGGCCTGGGTGTGGGTGCGCGGCCTGGA
CGAGCTGTACGCCGAGTGGTCGGAGGTCGTGTCCACGAACTTCCGGGACGCCTCCGGGCCGGCCATGACC
GAGATCGGCGAGCAGCCGTGGGGGCGGGAGTTCGCCCTGCGCGACCCGGCCGGCAACTGCGTGCACTTCG
TGGCCGAGGAGCAGGACTGACACGTGCTACGAGATTTCGATTCCACCGCCGCCTTCTATGAAAGGTTGGG
CTTCGGAATCGTTTTCCGGGACGCCGGCTGGATGATCCTCCAGCGCGGGGATCTCATGCTGGAGTTCTTC
GCCCACCCCAACTTGTTTATTGCAGCTTATAATGGTTACAAATAAAGCAATAGCATCACAAATTTCACAA
ATAAAGCATTTTTTTCACTGCATTCTAGTTGTGGTTTGTCCAAACTCATCAATGTATCTTATCATGTCTG
TATACCGTCGACCTCTAGCTAGAGCTTGGCGTAATCATGGTCATAGCTGTTTCCTGTGTGAAATTGTTAT
CCGCTCACAATTCCACACAACATACGAGCCGGAAGCATAAAGTGTAAAGCCTGGGGTGCCTAATGAGTGA
GCTAACTCACATTAATTGCGTTGCGCTCACTGCCCGCTTTCCAGTCGGGAAACCTGTCGTGCCAGCTGCA
TTAATGAATCGGCCAACGCGCGGGGAGAGGCGGTTTGCGTATTGGGCGCTCTTCCGCTTCCTCGCTCACT
GACTCGCTGCGCTCGGTCGTTCGGCTGCGGCGAGCGGTATCAGCTCACTCAAAGGCGGTAATACGGTTAT
CCACAGAATCAGGGGATAACGCAGGAAAGAACATGTGAGCAAAAGGCCAGCAAAAGGCCAGGAACCGTAA
AAAGGCCGCGTTGCTGGCGTTTTTCCATAGGCTCCGCCCCCCTGACGAGCATCACAAAAATCGACGCTCA
AGTCAGAGGTGGCGAAACCCGACAGGACTATAAAGATACCAGGCGTTTCCCCCTGGAAGCTCCCTCGTGC
GCTCTCCTGTTCCGACCCTGCCGCTTACCGGATACCTGTCCGCCTTTCTCCCTTCGGGAAGCGTGGCGCT
TTCTCATAGCTCACGCTGTAGGTATCTCAGTTCGGTGTAGGTCGTTCGCTCCAAGCTGGGCTGTGTGCAC
GAACCCCCCGTTCAGCCCGACCGCTGCGCCTTATCCGGTAACTATCGTCTTGAGTCCAACCCGGTAAGAC
ACGACTTATCGCCACTGGCAGCAGCCACTGGTAACAGGATTAGCAGAGCGAGGTATGTAGGCGGTGCTAC
AGAGTTCTTGAAGTGGTGGCCTAACTACGGCTACACTAGAAGAACAGTATTTGGTATCTGCGCTCTGCTG
AAGCCAGTTACCTTCGGAAAAAGAGTTGGTAGCTCTTGATCCGGCAAACAAACCACCGCTGGTAGCGGTG
GTTTTTTTGTTTGCAAGCAGCAGATTACGCGCAGAAAAAAAGGATCTCAAGAAGATCCTTTGATCTTTTC
TACGGGGTCTGACGCTCAGTGGAACGAAAACTCACGTTAAGGGATTTTGGTCATGAGATTATCAAAAAGG
ATCTTCACCTAGATCCTTTTAAATTAAAAATGAAGTTTTAAATCAATCTAAAGTATATATGAGTAAACTT
GGTCTGACAGTTACCAATGCTTAATCAGTGAGGCACCTATCTCAGCGATCTGTCTATTTCGTTCATCCAT
AGTTGCCTGACTCCCCGTCGTGTAGATAACTACGATACGGGAGGGCTTACCATCTGGCCCCAGTGCTGCA
ATGATACCGCGAGACCCACGCTCACCGGCTCCAGATTTATCAGCAATAAACCAGCCAGCCGGAAGGGCCG
AGCGCAGAAGTGGTCCTGCAACTTTATCCGCCTCCATCCAGTCTATTAATTGTTGCCGGGAAGCTAGAGT
AAGTAGTTCGCCAGTTAATAGTTTGCGCAACGTTGTTGCCATTGCTACAGGCATCGTGGTGTCACGCTCG
TCGTTTGGTATGGCTTCATTCAGCTCCGGTTCCCAACGATCAAGGCGAGTTACATGATCCCCCATGTTGT
GCAAAAAAGCGGTTAGCTCCTTCGGTCCTCCGATCGTTGTCAGAAGTAAGTTGGCCGCAGTGTTATCACT
CATGGTTATGGCAGCACTGCATAATTCTCTTACTGTCATGCCATCCGTAAGATGCTTTTCTGTGACTGGT
GAGTACTCAACCAAGTCATTCTGAGAATAGTGTATGCGGCGACCGAGTTGCTCTTGCCCGGCGTCAATAC
GGGATAATACCGCGCCACATAGCAGAACTTTAAAAGTGCTCATCATTGGAAAACGTTCTTCGGGGCGAAA
ACTCTCAAGGATCTTACCGCTGTTGAGATCCAGTTCGATGTAACCCACTCGTGCACCCAACTGATCTTCA
GCATCTTTTACTTTCACCAGCGTTTCTGGGTGAGCAAAAACAGGAAGGCAAAATGCCGCAAAAAAGGGAA
TAAGGGCGACACGGAAATGTTGAATACTCATACTCTTCCTTTTTCAATATTATTGAAGCATTTATCAGGG
TTATTGTCTCATGAGCGGATACATATTTGAATGTATTTAGAAAAATAAACAAATAGGGGTTCCGCGCACA
TTTCCCCGAAAAGTGCCACCTGACGTCGACGGATCGGGAGATCTCCCGATCCCCTATGGTGCACTCTCAG
TACAATCTGCTCTGATGCCGCATAGTTAAGCCAGTATCTGCTCCCTGCTTGTGTGTTGGAGGTCGCTGAG
TAGTGCGCGAGCAAAATTTAAGCTACAACAAGGCAAGGCTTGACCGACAATTGCATGAAGAATCTGCTTA
GGGTTAGGCGTTTTGCGCTGCTTCGCGATGTACGGGCCAGATATACGCGTTGACATTGATTATTGACTAG
TTATTAATAGTAATCAATTACGGGGTCATTAGTTCATAGCCCATATATGGAGTTCCGCGTTACATAACTT
ACGGTAAATGGCCCGCCTGGCTGACCGCCCAACGACCCCCGCCCATTGACGTCAATAATGACGTATGTTC
CCATAGTAACGCCAATAGGGACTTTCCATTGACGTCAATGGGTGGAGTATTTACGGTAAACTGCCCACTT
GGCAGTACATCAAGTGTATCATATGCCAAGTACGCCCCCTATTGACGTCAATGACGGTAAATGGCCCGCC
TGGCATTATGCCCAGTACATGACCTTATGGGACTTTCCTACTTGGCAGTACATCTACGTATTAGTCATCG
CTATTACCATGGTGATGCGGTTTTGGCAGTACATCAATGGGCGTGGATAGCGGTTTGACTCACGGGGATT
TCCAAGTCTCCACCCCATTGACGTCAATGGGAGTTTGTTTTGGCACCAAAATCAACGGGACTTTCCAAAA
TGTCGTAACAACTCCGCCCCATTGACGCAAATGGGCGGTAGGCGTGTACGGTGGGAGGTCTATATAAGCA
GCGCGTTTTGCCTGTACTGGGTCTCTCTGGTTAGACCAGATCTGAGCCTGGGAGCTCTCTGGCTAACTAG
GGAACCCACTGCTTAAGCCTCAATAAAGCTTGCCTTGAGTGCTTCAAGTAGTGTGTGCCCGTCTGTTGTG
TGACTCTGGTAACTAGAGATCCCTCAGACCCTTTTAGTCAGTGTGGAAAATCTCTAGCAGTGGCGCCCGA
ACAGGGACTTGAAAGCGAAAGGGAAACCAGAGGAGCTCTCTCGACGCAGGACTCGGCTTGCTGAAGCGCG
CACGGCAAGAGGCGAGGGGCGGCGACTGGTGAGTACGCCAAAAATTTTGACTAGCGGAGGCTAGAAGGAG
AGAGATGGGTGCGAGAGCGTCAGTATTAAGCGGGGGAGAATTAGATCGCGATGGGAAAAAATTCGGTTAA
GGCCAGGGGGAAAGAAAAAATATAAATTAAAACATATAGTATGGGCAAGCAGGGAGCTAGAACGATTCGC
AGTTAATCCTGGCCTGTTAGAAACATCAGAAGGCTGTAGACAAATACTGGGACAGCTACAACCATCCCTT
CAGACAGGATCAGAAGAACTTAGATCATTATATAATACAGTAGCAACCCTCTATTGTGTGCATCAAAGGA
TAGAGATAAAAGACACCAAGGAAGCTTTAGACAAGATAGAGGAAGAGCAAAACAAAAGTAAGACCACCGC
ACAGCAAGCGGCCGCTGATCTTCAGACCTGGAGGAGGAGATATGAGGGACAATTGGAGAAGTGAATTATA
TAAATATAAAGTAGTAAAAATTGAACCATTAGGAGTAGCACCCACCAAGGCAAAGAGAAGAGTGGTGCAG
AGAGAAAAAAGAGCAGTGGGAATAGGAGCTTTGTTCCTTGGGTTCTTGGGAGCAGCAGGAAGCACTATGG
GCGCAGCGTCAATGACGCTGACGGTACAGGCCAGACAATTATTGTCTGGTATAGTGCAGCAGCAGAACAA
TTTGCTGAGGGCTATTGAGGCGCAACAGCATCTGTTGCAACTCACAGTCTGGGGCATCAAGCAGCTCCAG
GCAAGAATCCTGGCTGTGGAAAGATACCTAAAGGATCAACAGCTCCTGGGGATTTGGGGTTGCTCTGGAA
AACTCATTTGCACCACTGCTGTGCCTTGGAATGCTAGTTGGAGTAATAAATCTCTGGAACAGATTTGGAA
TCACACGACCTGGATGGAGTGGGACAGAGAAATTAACAATTACACAAGCTTAATACACTCCTTAATTGAA
GAATCGCAAAACCAGCAAGAAAAGAATGAACAAGAATTATTGGAATTAGATAAATGGGCAAGTTTGTGGA
ATTGGTTTAACATAACAAATTGGCTGTGGTATATAAAATTATTCATAATGATAGTAGGAGGCTTGGTAGG
TTTAAGAATAGTTTTTGCTGTACTTTCTATAGTGAATAGAGTTAGGCAGGGATATTCACCATTATCGTTT
CAGACCCACCTCCCAACCCCGAGGGGACCCGACAGGCCCGAAGGAATAGAAGAAGAAGGTGGAGAGAGAG
ACAGAGACAGATCCATTCGATTAGTGAACGGATCGGCACTGCGTGCGCCAATTCTGCAGACAAATGGCAG
TATTCATCCACAATTTTAAAAGAAAAGGGGGGATTGGGGGGTACAGTGCAGGGGAAAGAATAGTAGACAT
AATAGCAACAGACATACAAACTAAAGAATTACAAAAACAAATTACAAAAATTCAAAATTTTCGGGTTTAT
TACAGGGACAGCAGAGATCCAGTTTGGTTAATTAATCGATAAGCTTTGCAAAGATGGATAAAGTTTTAAA
CAGAGAGGAATCTTTGCAGCTAATGGACCTTCTAGGTCTTGAAAGGAGTGGGAATTGGCTCCGGTGCCCG
TCAGTGGGCAGAGCGCACATCGCCCACAGTCCCCGAGAAGTTGGGGGGAGGGGTCGGCAATTGAACCGGT
GCCTAGAGAAGGTGGCGCGGGGTAAACTGGGAAAGTGATGTCGTGTACTGGCTCCGCCTTTTTCCCGAGG
GTGGGGGAGAACCGTATATAAGTGCAGTAGTCGCCGTGAACGTTCTTTTTCGCAACGGGTTTGCCGCCAG
AACACAGGTAAGTGCCGTGTGTGGTTCCCGCGGGCCTGGCCTCTTTACGGGTTATGGCCCTTGCGTGCCT
TGAATTACTTCCACCTGGCTGCAGTACGTGATTCTTGATCCCGAGCTTCGGGTTGGAAGTGGGTGGGAGA
GTTCGAGGCCTTGCGCTTAAGGAGCCCCTTCGCCTCGTGCTTGAGTTGAGGCCTGGCCTGGGCGCTGGGG
CCGCCGCGTGCGAATCTGGTGGCACCTTCGCGCCTGTCTCGCTGCTTTCGATAAGTCTCTAGCCATTTAA
AATTTTTGATGACCTGCTGCGACGCTTTTTTTCTGGCAAGATAGTCTTGTAAATGCGGGCCAAGATCTGC
ACACTGGTATTTCGGTTTTTGGGGCCGCGGGCGGCGACGGGGCCCGTGCGTCCCAGCGCACATGTTCGGC
GAGGCGGGGCCTGCGAGCGCGGCCACCGAGAATCGGACGGGGGTAGTCTCAAGCTGGCCGGCCTGCTCTG
GTGCCTGGCCTCGCGCCGCCGTGTATCGCCCCGCCCTGGGCGGCAAGGCTGGCCCGGTCGGCACCAGTTG
CGTGAGCGGAAAGATGGCCGCTTCCCGGCCCTGCTGCAGGGAGCTCAAAATGGAGGACGCGGCGCTCGGG
AGAGCGGGCGGGTGAGTCACCCACACAAAGGAAAAGGGCCTTTCCGTCCTCAGCCGTCGCTTCATGTGAC
TCCACGGAGTACCGGGCGCCGTCCAGGCACCTCGATTAGTTCTCGAGCTTTTGGAGTACGTCGTCTTTAG
GTTGGGGGGAGGGGTTTTATGCGATGGAGTTTCCCCACACTGAGTGGGTGGAGACTGAAGTTAGGCCAGC
TTGGCACTTGATGTAATTCTCCTTGGAATTTGCCCTTTTTGAGTTTGGATCTTGGTTCATTCTCAAGCCT
CAGACAGTGGTTCAAAGTTTTTTTCTTCCATTTCAGGTGTCGTGAGGAATTAGCTTGGTACTAATACGAC
TCACTATAGGGAGACCCAAGCTGGCTAGGTAAGCTTGATATCGAATTCCTGCAGCCCGGGGGATCCCGCC
ACCATGAAAAAGCCTGAACTCACCGCGACGTCTGTCGAGAAGTTTCTGATCGAAAAGTTCGACAGCGTCT
CCGACCTGATGCAGCTCTCGGAGGGCGAAGAATCTCGTGCTTTCAGCTTCGATGTAGGAGGGCGTGGATA
TGTCCTGCGGGTAAATAGCTGCGCCGATGGTTTCTACAAAGATCGTTATGTTTATCGGCACTTTGCATCG
GCCGCGCTCCCGATTCCGGAAGTGCTTGACATTGGGGAATTCAGCGAGAGCCTGACCTATTGCATCTCCC
GCCGTGCACAGGGTGTCACGTTGCAAGACCTGCCTGAAACCGAACTGCCCGCTGTTCTGCAGCCGGTCGC
GGAGGCCATGGATGCGATCGCTGCGGCCGATCTTAGCCAGACGAGCGGGTTCGGCCCATTCGGACCGCAA
GGAATCGGTCAATACACTACATGGCGTGATTTCATATGCGCGATTGCTGATCCCCATGTGTATCACTGGC
AAACTGTGATGGACGACACCGTCAGTGCGTCCGTCGCGCAGGCTCTCGATGAGCTGATGCTTTGGGCCGA
GGACTGCCCCGAAGTCCGGCACCTCGTGCACGCGGATTTCGGCTCCAACAATGTCCTGACGGACAATGGC
CGCATAACAGCGGTCATTGACTGGAGCGAGGCGATGTTCGGGGATTCCCAATACGAGGTCGCCAACATCT
TCTTCTGGAGGCCGTGGTTGGCTTGTATGGAGCAGCAGACGCGCTACTTCGAGCGGAGGCATCCGGAGCT
TGCAGGATCGCCGCGGCTCCGGGCGTATATGCTCCGCATTGGTCTTGACCAACTCTATCAGAGCTTGGTT
GACGGCAATTTCGATGATGCAGCTTGGGCGCAGGGTCGATGCGACGCAATCGTCCGATCCGGAGCCGGGA
CTGTCGGGCGTACACAAATCGCCCGCAGAAGCGCGGCCGTCTGGACCGATGGCTGTGTAGAAGTACTCGC
CGATAGTGGAAACCGACGCCCCAGCACTCGTCCGAGGGCAAAGGAAGGATCCGGCGCAACAAACTTCTCT
CTGCTGAAACAAGCCGGAGATGTCGAAGAGAATCCTGGACCGCTGCGTATCCCCGTAGATGCCAGCACGA
GCCGCCGCTTCACGCCGCCTTCCACCGCGCTGAGCCCAGGCAAGATGAGCGAGGCGTTGCCGCTGGGCGC
CCCGGACGCCGGCGCTGCCCTGGCCGGCAAGCTGAGGAGCGGCGACCGCAGCATGGTGGAGGTGCTGGCC
GACCACCCGGGCGAGCTGGTGCGCACCGACAGGCCCAACTTCCTCTGCTCCGTGCTGCCTACGCACTGGC
GCTGCAACAAGACCCTGCCCATCGCTTTCAAGGTGGTGGCCCTAGGGGATGTTCCAGATGGCACTCTGGT
CACTGTGATGGCTGGCAATGATGAAAACTACTCGGCTGAGCTGAGAAATGCTACCGCAGCCATGAAGAAC
CAGGTTGCAAGATTTAATGACCTCAGGTTTGTCGGTCGAAGTGGAAGAGGGAAAAGCTTCACTCTGACCA
TCACTGTCTTCACAAACCCACCGCAAGTCGCCACCTACCACAGAGCCATCAAAATCACAGTGGATGGGCC
CCGAGAACCTCGAAGACATCGGCAGAAACTAGATGATCAGACCAAGCCCGGGAGCTTGTCCTTTTCCGAG
CGGCTCAGTGAACTGGAGCAGCTGCGGCGCACAGCCATGAGGGTCAGCCCACACCACCCAGCCCCCACGC
CCAACCCTCGTGCCTCCCTGAACCACTCCACTGCCTTTAACCCTCAGCCTCAGAGTCAGATGCAGGATAC
AAGGCAGATCCAACCATCCCCACCGTGGTCCTACGATCAGTCCTACCAATACCTGGGATCCATTGCCTCT
CCTTCTGTGCACCCAGCAACGCCCATTTCACCTGGACGTGCCAGCGGCATGACAACCCTCTCTGCAGAAC
TTTCCAGTCGACTCTCAACGGCACCCGACCTGACAGCGTTCAGCGACCCGCGCCAGTTCCCCGCGCTGCC
CTCCATCTCCGACCCCCGCATGCACTATCCAGGCGCCTTCACCTACTCCCCGACGCCGGTCACCTCGGGC
ATCGGCATCGGCATGTCGGCCATGGGCTCGGCCACGCGCTACCACACCTACCTGCCGCCGCCCTACCCCG
GCTCGTCGCAAGCGCAGGGAGGCCCGTTCCAAGCCAGCTCGCCCTCCTACCACCTGTACTACGGCGCCTC
GGCCGGCTCCTACCAGTTCTCCATGGTGGGCGGCGAGCGCTCGCCGCCGCGCATCCTGCCGCCCTGCACC
AACGCCTCCACCGGCTCCGCACTGCTCAACCCCAGCCTCCCGAACCAGAGCGACGTGGTGGAGGCCGAGG
GCAGCCACAGCAACTCCCCCACCAACATGGCGCCCTCCGCGCGCCTGGAGGAGGCCGTGTGGAGGCCCTA
CTGACTAGCTAAGTTAGAACTATTTCCTGGCTGTTACGCGGGACAAATCTTTCTACT
Features (pLannotate 1.2.2; 33 found; start..end, strand, type, name):
    100..134     +  LTR            3' LTR (ΔU3) (fragment): self-inactivating 3' long terminal repeat (LTR) from HIV-1
    138..171     +  protein_bind   loxP: Cre-mediated recombination occurs in the 8-bp core sequence (GCATACAT). Cre recombinase
    196..376     +  LTR            5' LTR (truncated): truncated 5' long terminal repeat (LTR) from HIV-1
    408..632     +  polyA_signal   bGH poly(A) signal: bovine growth hormone polyadenylation signal
    636..657     +  promoter       SV40 promoter (fragment): SV40 enhancer and early promoter
    678..1106    +  rep_origin     f1 ori (sequence partly withheld): f1 bacteriophage origin of replication; arrow indicates direction of (+) strand synthesis
   1120..1449    +  promoter       SV40 promoter: SV40 enhancer and early promoter
   1497..1544    +  promoter       EM7 promoter: synthetic bacterial promoter&nbsp
   1563..1937    +  CDS            BleoR: antibiotic-binding protein; Sh ble from Streptoalloteichus hindustanus; confers resistance to bleomycin, phleomycin, and Zeocin™
   1947..2072    +  CDS            ble (fragment): BLE_KLEPN - Experimental evidence at protein level: Swiss-Prot protein existence level 1. Binding protein with a strong affinity to the bleomycin family of antibiotics. Binds to CL990; an antimitotic-antibiotic compound. From Klebsiella pneumoniae.
   2067..2188    +  polyA_signal   SV40 poly(A) signal: SV40 polyadenylation signal
   2259..2281    -  protein_bind   lac operator (fragment): The lac repressor binds to the lac operator to inhibit transcription in E. coli. This inhibition can be relieved by adding lactose or isopropyl-β-D-thiogalactopyranoside (IPTG). lac repressor encoded by lacI
   2285..2315    -  promoter       lac promoter: promoter for the E. coli lac operon
   2330..2351    -  protein_bind   CAP binding site: CAP binding activates transcription in the presence of cAMP. E. coli catabolite activator protein
   2364..2456    -  CDS            lacI (fragment): lac repressor; lacI; The lac repressor binds to the lac operator to inhibit transcription in E. coli. This inhibition can be relieved by adding lactose or isopropyl-β-D-thiogalactopyranoside (IPTG).
   2639..3227    -  rep_origin     ori: high-copy-number ColE1/pMB1/pBR322/pUC origin of replication
   3398..4258    -  CDS            AmpR: β-lactamase; bla; confers resistance to ampicillin, carbenicillin, and related antibiotics
   4259..4363    -  promoter       AmpR promoter: bla
   4422..4474    -  misc_feature   bom (fragment): basis of mobility region from pBR322
   4629..5008    +  enhancer       CMV enhancer: human cytomegalovirus immediate early enhancer
   5009..5208    +  promoter       CMV promoter: human cytomegalovirus (CMV) immediate early promoter
   5226..5406    +  LTR            5' LTR (truncated): truncated 5' long terminal repeat (LTR) from HIV-1
   5453..5578    +  misc_feature   HIV-1 Ψ: packaging signal of human immunodeficiency virus type 1
   5562..5925    +  CDS            HIV-1 gag (fragment): gag protein from human immunodeficiency virus 1; gag
   6071..6304    +  misc_feature   RRE: The Rev response element (RRE) of HIV-1 allows for Rev-dependent mRNA export from the nucleus to the cytoplasm.
   6681..6781    +  CDS            Rev (fragment): human immunodeficiency virus 1 (HIV-1) Rev protein; rev; enhances nuclear export of unspliced and incompletely spliced viral mRNAs
   6831..6948    +  misc_feature   cPPT/CTS: central polypurine tract and central termination sequence of HIV-1
   7011..7077    +  CDS            small t antigen (fragment): SV40 (simian virus 40) small t antigen
   7084..8262    +  promoter       EF-1α promoter: strong constitutive promoter for human elongation factor EF-1α
   8279..8297    +  promoter       T7 promoter: promoter for bacteriophage T7 RNA polymerase
   8317..8353    -  misc_feature   MCS (fragment): pBluescript multiple cloning site
   8361..9383    +  CDS            hph: KHYB_ECOLX - Experimental evidence at protein level: Swiss-Prot protein existence level 1. The aminoglycoside phosphotransferases achieve inactivation of their antibiotic substrates by phosphorylation. Only phosphorylates hygromycin and closely related compounds such as demethyl analogs and destomycin. From Escherichia coli.
   9450..10808   +  CDS            RUNX1: RUNX1_HUMAN - Also known as AML1, CBFA2. Experimental evidence at protein level: Swiss-Prot protein existence level 1. Isoform AML-1L interferes with the transactivation activity of RUNX1. From Homo sapiens (Human).
