[The description below was written by a language model from this plasmid's Addgene catalogue record and pLannotate feature annotations shown in this document.]
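Description:
EF1A_Hygro_P2A_RUNX1_S67R_Barcode is a lentiviral transfer plasmid for stable overexpression of a human RUNX1 (AML1) point mutant, S67R, in mammalian cells. It derives from the EF1a_mCherry_P2A_Hygro_Barcode backbone and was assembled by Gibson cloning. In bacteria it is maintained through a high-copy ColE1/pUC-type origin with ampicillin resistance (β-lactamase). The backbone also carries an f1 origin and an SV40/EM7-driven bleomycin/Zeocin resistance cassette that lies outside the packaged viral region.

The viral genome is transcribed from a CMV enhancer/promoter fused to a truncated HIV-1 5' LTR. This is followed by the Ψ packaging signal with a gag fragment, the Rev response element for Rev-dependent nuclear export, and the cPPT/CTS. A self-inactivating ΔU3 3' LTR, annotated with an embedded loxP site, closes the provirus and is followed by a bGH polyadenylation signal. Inside, the human EF-1α promoter drives a single transcript encoding hygromycin phosphotransferase (hph) followed by the 1,359 bp RUNX1 coding sequence. According to the construct name the two are joined by a P2A self-cleaving peptide. The P2A is not separately annotated, but the short gap between the two coding sequences fits this arrangement. Hygromycin selection should therefore enrich for cells that co-express the mutant transcription factor. The name also indicates a barcode, presumably for identifying the variant in pooled experiments, but the feature table does not annotate it and its position is not stated.

The recorded purpose is overexpression of the RUNX1 S67R protein, and the associated work concerns phenotyping of coding variants in RUNX1.
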