Addgene plasmid #170930: EF1A_Hygro_P2A_RUNX1_S67R_Barcode
Purpose: Overexpression of RUNX1 S67R mutant protein.
Depositing lab: Prashant Mali. Depositing organization: University of California, San Diego (UCSD). Publication: Interface-guided phenotyping of coding variants in the transcription factor RUNX1. Ozturk K, Panwala R, Sheen J, Ford K, Jayne N, Portell A, Zhang DE, Hutter S, Haferlach T, Ideker T, Mali P, Carter H. Cell Rep. 2024 Jul 4;43(7):114436. doi: 10.1016/j.celrep.2024.114436. PubMed 38968069.
Backbone
  Vector backbone: EF1a_mCherry_P2A_Hygro_Barcode
  Backbone manufacturer: Prashant Mali (Addgene #120426)
  Backbone size w/o insert (bp): 9508
  Vector type: Mammalian Expression, Lentiviral
  Selectable markers: Hygromycin
Growth in bacteria
  Bacterial resistance: Ampicillin, 100 μg/mL
  Growth temperature: 37°C
  Growth strain: NEB Stable
  Copy number: High Copy
Gene/Insert
  Gene/Insert name: RUNX1 (alt name: AML1)
  Species: H. sapiens (human)
  Insert size (bp): 1359
  Mutation: S67R
  Entrez Gene: RUNX1 (a.k.a. AML1, AML1-EVI-1, AMLCR1, CBF2alpha, CBFA2, EVI-1, PEBP2aB, PEBP2alpha)
  Promoter: Ef1A
  Cloning method: Gibson Cloning
  Sequencing primers: 5′ CTGTGTAGAAGTACTCGCCGATAGTG; 3′ TCTTGTCTTCGTTGGGAGTG
Terms and licenses: Academic/Nonprofit Terms; Industry Terms: Not Available to Industry
Depositor comments: Please visit https://doi.org/10.1101/2023.08.03.551876 for bioRxiv preprint.
How to cite: EF1A_Hygro_P2A_RUNX1_S67R_Barcode was a gift from Prashant Mali (Addgene plasmid # 170930 ; http://n2t.net/addgene:170930 ; RRID:Addgene_170930)
